>Addgene plasmid #171118 | pAAV GFAP jGCaMP7b | addgene full sequence | sequence record 338268 | Addgene NGS Result
GCTCACATGTCCTGCAGGCAGCTGCGCGCTCGCTCGCTCACTGAGGCCGCCCGGGCGTCGGGCGACCTTT
GGTCGCCCGGCCTCAGTGAGCGAGCGAGCGCGCAGAGAGGGAGTGGCCAACTCCATCACTAGGGGTTCCT
GCGGCCGCACGCGTTTTTTAAAAGAAAAGGGGGGATTGGGGGGTACAGTGCAGGGGAAAGAATAGTAGAC
ATAATAGCAACAGACATACAAACTAAAGAATTACAAAAACAAATTACAAAAATTCAAAATTTTCGGGTTT
ATTACAGGGACAGCAGAGATCCAGTTTGGTTAATTAACCCACCTCCCTCTCTGTGCTGGGACTCACAGAG
GGAGACCTCAGGAGGCAGTCTGTCCATCACATGTCCAAATGCAGAGCATACCCTGGGCTGGGCGCAGTGG
CGCACAACTGTAATTCCAGCACTTTGGGAGGCTGATGTGGAAGGATCACTTGAGCCCAGAAGTTCTAGAC
CAGCCTGGGCAACATGGCAAGACCCTATCTCTACAAAAAAAGTTAAAAAATCAGCCACGTGTGGTGACAC
ACACCTGTAGTCCCAGCTATTCAGGAGGCTGAGGTGAGGGGATCACTTAAGGCTGGGAGGTTGAGGCTGC
AGTGAGTCGTGGTTGCGCCACTGCACTCCAGCCTGGGCAACAGTGAGACCCTGTCTCAAAAGACAAAAAA
AAAAAAAAAAAAAAAGAACATATCCTGGTGTGGAGTAGGGGACGCTGCTCTGACAGAGGCTCGGGGGCCT
GAGCTGGCTCTGTGAGCTGGGGAGGAGGCAGACAGCCAGGCCTTGTCTGCAAGCAGACCTGGCAGCATTG
GGCTGGCCGCCCCCCAGGGCCTCCTCTTCATGCCCAGTGAATGACTCACCTTGGCACAGACACAATGTTC
GGGGTGGGCACAGTGCCTGCTTCCCGCCGCACCCCAGCCCCCCTCAAATGCCTTCCGAGAAGCCCATTGA
GCAGGGGGCTTGCATTGCACCCCAGCCTGACAGCCTGGCATCTTGGGATAAAAGCAGCACAGCCCCCTAG
GGGCTGCCCTTGCTGTGTGGCGCCACCGGCGGTGGAGAACAAGGCTCTATTCAGCCTGTGCCCAGGAAAG
GGGATCAGGGGATGCCCAGGCATGGACAGTGGGTGGCAGGGGGGGAGAGGAGGGCTGTCTGCTTCCCAGA
AGTCCAAGGACACAAATGGGTGAGGGGACTGGGCAGGGTTCTGACCCTGTGGGACCAGAGTGGAGGGCGT
AGATGGACCTGAAGTCTCCAGGGACAACAGGGCCCAGGTCTCAGGCTCCTAGTTGGGCCCAGTGGCTCCA
GCGTTTCCAAACCCATCCATCCCCAGAGGTTCTTCCCATCTCTCCAGGCTGATGTGTGGGAACTCGAGGA
AATAAATCTCCAGTGGGAGACGGAGGGGTGGCCAGGGAAACGGGGCGCTGCAGGAATAAAGACGAGCCAG
CACAGCCAGCTCATGTGTAACGGCTTTGTGGAGCTGTCAAGGCCTGGTCTCTGGGAGAGAGGCACAGGGA
GGCCAGACAAGGAAGGGGTGACCTGGAGGGACAGATCCAGGGGCTAAAGTCCTGATAAGGCAAGAGAGTG
CCGGCCCCCTCTTGCCCTATCAGGACCTCCACTGCCACATAGAGGCCATGATTGACCCTTAGACAAAGGG
CTGGTGTCCAATCCCAGCCCCCAGCCCCAGAACTCCAGGGAATGAATGGGCAGAGAGCAGGAATGTGGGA
CATCTGTGTTCAAGGGAAGGACTCCAGGAGTCTGCTGGGAATGAGGCCTAGTAGGAAATGAGGTGGCCCT
TGAGGGTACAGAACAGGTTCATTCTTCGCCAAATTCCCAGCACCTTGCAGGCACTTACAGCTGAGTGAGA
TAATGCCTGGGTTATGAAATCAAAAAGTTGGAAAGCAGGTCAGAGGTCATCTGGTACAGCCCTTCCTTCC
CTTTTTTTTTTTTTTTTTTTGTGAGACAAGGTCTCTCTCTGTTGCCCAGGCTGGAGTGGCGCAAACACAG
CTCACTGCAGCCTCAACCTACTGGGCTCAAGCAATCCTCCAGCCTCAGCCTCCCAAAGTGCTGGGATTAC
AAGCATGAGCCACCCCACTCAGCCCTTTCCTTCCTTTTTAATTGATGCATAATAATTGTAAGTATTCATC
ATGGTCCAACCAACCCTTTCTTGACCCACCTTCCTAGAGAGAGGGTCCTCTTGCTTCAGCGGTCAGGGCC
CCAGACCCATGGTCTGGCTCCAGGTACCACCTGCCTCATGCAGGAGTTGGCGTGCCCAGGAAGCTCTGCC
TCTGGGCACAGTGACCTCAGTGGGGTGAGGGGAGCTCTCCCCATAGCTGGGCTGCGGCCCAACCCCACCC
CCTCAGGCTATGCCAGGGGGTGTTGCCAGGGGCACCCGGGCATCGCCAGTCTAGCCCACTCCTTCATAAA
GCCCTCGCATCCCAGGAGCGAGCAGAGCCAGAGCAGGTTGGAGAGGAGACGCATCACCTCCGCTGCTCGC
CGGAATTCAAGCTGCTAGCAAGGATCCACCCGCCACCATGGGTTCTCATCATCATCATCATCATGGTATG
GCTAGCATGACTGGTGGACAGCAAATGGGTCGGGATCTGTACGACGATGACGATAAGGATCTCGCCACCA
TGGTCGACTCATCACGTCGTAAGTGGAATAAGACAGGTCACGCAGTCAGAGCTATAGGTCGGCTGAGCTC
ACTCGAGAACGTCTATATCAAGGCCGACAAGCAGAAGAACGGCATCAAGGCGAACTTCAAGATCCGCCAC
AACATCGAGGACGGCGGCGTGCAGCTCGCCTACCACTACCAGCAGAACACCCCCATCGGCGACGGCCCCG
TGCTGCTGCCCGACAACCACTACCTGAGCGTGCAGTCCAAACTTTCGAAAGACCCCAACGAGAAGCGCGA
TCACATGGTCCTGCTGGAGTTCGTGACCGCCGCCGGGATCACTCTCGGCATGGACGAGCTGTACAAGGGC
GGTACCGGAGGGAGCATGGTGAGCAAGGGCGAGGAGCTGTTCACCGGGGTGGTGCCCATCCTGGTCGAGC
TGGACGGCGACGTAAACGGCCACAAGTTCAGCGTGTCCGGCGAGGGTGAGGGCGATGCCACCTACGGCAA
GCTGACCCTGAAGTTCATCTGCACCACCGGCAAGCTGCCCGTGCCCTGGCCCACCCTCGTGACCACCCTG
ACCTACGGCGTGCAGTGCTTCAGCCGCTACCCCGACCACATGAAGCAGCACGACTTCTTCAAGTCCGCCA
TGCCCGAAGGCTACATCCAGGAGCGCACCATCTTCTTCAAGGACGACGGCAACTACAAGACCCGCGCCGA
GGTGAAGTTCGAGGGCGACACCCTGGTGAACCGCATCGAGCTTAAGGGCATCGACTTCAAGGAGGACGGC
AACATCCTGGGGCACAAGCTGGAGTACAACCCACCTGACCAACTGACTGAAGAGCAGATCGCAGAATTTA
AAGAGCTTTTCTCCCTATTTGACAAGGACGGGGATGGGACAATAACAACCAAGGAGCTGGGGACGGTGAT
GCGGTCTCTGGGGCAGAACCCCACAGAAGCAGAGCTGCAGGACATGATCAATGAAGTAGATGCCGACGGT
GACGGCACAATCGACTTCCCTGAGTTCCTGACAATGTACGCAAGAAAAATGAAATACAGGGACACGGAAG
AAGAAATTAGAGAAGCGTTCGGTGTGTTTGATAAGGATGGCAATGGCTACATCAGTGCAGCAGAGCTTCG
CCACGTGATGACAAACCTTGGAGAGAAGTTAACAGATGAAGAGGTTGATGAAATGATCAGGGAAGCAGAC
ATCGATGGGGATGGTCAGGTAAACTACGAAGAGTTTGTACAAATGATGACAGCGAAGTGAAAGCTTATCG
ATAATCAACCTCTGGATTACAAAATTTGTGAAAGATTGACTGGTATTCTTAACTATGTTGCTCCTTTTAC
GCTATGTGGATACGCTGCTTTAATGCCTTTGTATCATGCTATTGCTTCCCGTATGGCTTTCATTTTCTCC
TCCTTGTATAAATCCTGGTTGCTGTCTCTTTATGAGGAGTTGTGGCCCGTTGTCAGGCAACGTGGCGTGG
TGTGCACTGTGTTTGCTGACGCAACCCCCACTGGTTGGGGCATTGCCACCACCTGTCAGCTCCTTTCCGG
GACTTTCGCTTTCCCCCTCCCTATTGCCACGGCGGAACTCATCGCCGCCTGCCTTGCCCGCTGCTGGACA
GGGGCTCGGCTGTTGGGCACTGACAATTCCGTGGTGTTGTCGGGGAAATCATCGTCCTTTCCTTGGCTGC
TCGCCTGTGTTGCCACCTGGATTCTGCGCGGGACGTCCTTCTGCTACGTCCCTTCGGCCCTCAATCCAGC
GGACCTTCCTTCCCGCGGCCTGCTGCCGGCTCTGCGGCCTCTTCCGCGTCTTCGCCTTCGCCCTCAGACG
AGTCGGATCTCCCTTTGGGCCGCCTCCCCGCATCGATACCGTCGACCTCGAGACGCGATCGCGGCGCGCC
ATTCGATGGCCTCTCTGGCCTCGACCTCGAGTCTAGAGATGATCTACGGGTGGCATCCCTGTGACCCCTC
CCCAGTGCCTCTCCTGGCCCTGGAAGTTGCCACTCCAGTGCCCACCAGCCTTGTCCTAATAAAATTAAGT
TGCATCATTTTGTCTGACTAGGTGTCCTTCTATAATATTATGGGGTGGAGGGGGGTGGTATGGAGCAAGG
GGCAAGTTGGGAAGACAACCTGTAGGGCCTGCGGGGTCTATTGGGAACCAAGCTGGAGTGCAGTGGCACA
ATCTTGGCTCACTGCAATCTCCGCCTCCTGGGTTCAAGCGATTCTCCTGCCTCAGCCTCCCGAGTTGTTG
GGATTCCAGGCATGCATGACCAGGCTCAGCTAATTTTTGTTTTTTTGGTAGAGACGGGGTTTCACCATAT
TGGCCAGGCTGGTCTCCAACTCCTAATCTCAGGTGATCTACCCACCTTGGCCTCCCAAATTGCTGGGATT
ACAGGCGTGAACCACTGCTCCCTTCCCTGTCCTTCTGATTTTGTAGGTAACCACGTGCGGACCGAGCGGC
CGCAGGAACCCCTAGTGATGGAGTTGGCCACTCCCTCTCTGCGCGCTCGCTCGCTCACTGAGGCCGGGCG
ACCAAAGGTCGCCCGACGCCCGGGCTTTGCCCGGGCGGCCTCAGTGAGCGAGCGAGCGCGCAGCTGCCTG
CAGGGGCGCCTGATGCGGTATTTTCTCCTTACGCATCTGTGCGGTATTTCACACCGCATACGTCAAAGCA
ACCATAGTAA
[75 nt withheld, positions 5331-5405]
T
[46 nt withheld, positions 5407-5452]
C
[141 nt withheld, positions 5454-5594]
CCTTTGACGTTGGAGTCCACGTTCTTT
[37 nt withheld, positions 5622-5658]
ACTCTATCTCGGGCTATTCTTTTGATTTATAAGGGATTTTTCCGATTTCGGTCTATTGGTTAAAAAATGA
GCTGATTTAACAAAAATTTAACGCGAATTTTAACAAAATATTAACGTTTACAATTTTATGGTGCACTCTC
AGTACAATCTGCTCTGATGCCGCATAGTTAAGCCAGCCCCGACACCCGCCAACACCCGCTGACGCGCCCT
GACGGGCTTGTCTGCTCCCGGCATCCGCTTACAGACAAGCTGTGACCGTCTCCGGGAGCTGCATGTGTCA
GAGGTTTTCACCGTCATCACCGAAACGCGCGAGACGAAAGGGCCTCGTGATACGCCTATTTTTATAGGTT
AATGTCATGATAATAATGGTTTCTTAGACGTCAGGTGGCACTTTTCGGGGAAATGTGCGCGGAACCCCTA
TTTGTTTATTTTTCTAAATACATTCAAATATGTATCCGCTCATGAGACAATAACCCTGATAAATGCTTCA
ATAATATTGAAAAAGGAAGAGTATGAGTATTCAACATTTCCGTGTCGCCCTTATTCCCTTTTTTGCGGCA
TTTTGCCTTCCTGTTTTTGCTCACCCAGAAACGCTGGTGAAAGTAAAAGATGCTGAAGATCAGTTGGGTG
CACGAGTGGGTTACATCGAACTGGATCTCAACAGCGGTAAGATCCTTGAGAGTTTTCGCCCCGAAGAACG
TTTTCCAATGATGAGCACTTTTAAAGTTCTGCTATGTGGCGCGGTATTATCCCGTATTGACGCCGGGCAA
GAGCAACTCGGTCGCCGCATACACTATTCTCAGAATGACTTGGTTGAGTACTCACCAGTCACAGAAAAGC
ATCTTACGGATGGCATGACAGTAAGAGAATTATGCAGTGCTGCCATAACCATGAGTGATAACACTGCGGC
CAACTTACTTCTGACAACGATCGGAGGACCGAAGGAGCTAACCGCTTTTTTGCACAACATGGGGGATCAT
GTAACTCGCCTTGATCGTTGGGAACCGGAGCTGAATGAAGCCATACCAAACGACGAGCGTGACACCACGA
TGCCTGTAGCAATGGCAACAACGTTGCGCAAACTATTAACTGGCGAACTACTTACTCTAGCTTCCCGGCA
ACAATTAATAGACTGGATGGAGGCGGATAAAGTTGCAGGACCACTTCTGCGCTCGGCCCTTCCGGCTGGC
TGGTTTATTGCTGATAAATCTGGAGCCGGTGAGCGTGGGTCTCGCGGTATCATTGCAGCACTGGGGCCAG
ATGGTAAGCCCTCCCGTATCGTAGTTATCTACACGACGGGGAGTCAGGCAACTATGGATGAACGAAATAG
ACAGATCGCTGAGATAGGTGCCTCACTGATTAAGCATTGGTAACTGTCAGACCAAGTTTACTCATATATA
CTTTAGATTGATTTAAAACTTCATTTTTAATTTAAAAGGATCTAGGTGAAGATCCTTTTTGATAATCTCA
TGACCAAAATCCCTTAACGTGAGTTTTCGTTCCACTGAGCGTCAGACCCCGTAGAAAAGATCAAAGGATC
TTCTTGAGATCCTTTTTTTCTGCGCGTAATCTGCTGCTTGCAAACAAAAAAACCACCGCTACCAGCGGTG
GTTTGTTTGCCGGATCAAGAGCTACCAACTCTTTTTCCGAAGGTAACTGGCTTCAGCAGAGCGCAGATAC
CAAATACTGTTCTTCTAGTGTAGCCGTAGTTAGGCCACCACTTCAAGAACTCTGTAGCACCGCCTACATA
CCTCGCTCTGCTAATCCTGTTACCAGTGGCTGCTGCCAGTGGCGATAAGTCGTGTCTTACCGGGTTGGAC
TCAAGACGATAGTTACCGGATAAGGCGCAGCGGTCGGGCTGAACGGGGGGTTCGTGCACACAGCCCAGCT
TGGAGCGAACGACCTACACCGAACTGAGATACCTACAGCGTGAGCTATGAGAAAGCGCCACGCTTCCCGA
AGGGAGAAAGGCGGACAGGTATCCGGTAAGCGGCAGGGTCGGAACAGGAGAGCGCACGAGGGAGCTTCCA
GGGGGAAACGCCTGGTATCTTTATAGTCCTGTCGGGTTTCGCCACCTCTGACTTGAGCGTCGATTTTTGT
GATGCTCGTCAGGGGGGCGGAGCCTATGGAAAAACGCCAGCAACGCGGCCTTTTTACGGTTCCTGGCCTT
TTGCTGGCCTTTT
Features (pLannotate 1.2.2; 17 found; start..end, strand, type, name):
     22..49      +  repeat_region  AAV2 ITR (fragment): inverted terminal repeat of adeno-associated virus serotype 2 inverted
     78..105     +  repeat_region  AAV2 ITR (fragment): inverted terminal repeat of adeno-associated virus serotype 2 inverted
    156..273     +  misc_feature   cPPT/CTS: central polypurine tract and central termination sequence of HIV-1
    432..674     -  CDS            C16orf89 (fragment): CP089_HUMAN - Experimental evidence at protein level: Swiss-Prot protein existence level 1. From Homo sapiens (Human).
   2030..2125    +  CDS            C14orf178 (fragment): CN178_HUMAN - Experimental evidence at transcript level: Swiss-Prot protein existence level 2. From Homo sapiens (Human).
   2558..3910    +  CDS            GCaMP6f: improved fluorescent protein-based calcium sensor (Chen et al., 2013)
   3923..4511    +  misc_feature   WPRE: woodchuck hepatitis virus posttranscriptional regulatory element
   4512..4532    +  misc_feature   MCS (fragment): pBluescript multiple cloning site
   4598..5074    +  polyA_signal   hGH poly(A) signal: human growth hormone polyadenylation signal
   5114..5254    +  repeat_region  AAV2 ITR: inverted terminal repeat of adeno-associated virus serotype 2 inverted
   5259..5310    -  misc_feature   bom (fragment): basis of mobility region from pBR322
   5331..5784    +  rep_origin     f1 ori (sequence partly withheld): f1 bacteriophage origin of replication; arrow indicates direction of (+) strand synthesis
   5785..5834    -  misc_feature   bom (fragment): basis of mobility region from pBR322
   5936..5971    -  CDS            rop (fragment): Rop protein, which maintains plasmids at low copy number; rop
   6066..6170    +  promoter       AmpR promoter: bla
   6171..7031    +  CDS            AmpR: β-lactamase; bla; confers resistance to ampicillin, carbenicillin, and related antibiotics
   7202..7790    +  rep_origin     ori: high-copy-number ColE1/pMB1/pBR322/pUC origin of replication
