[The description below was written by a language model from this plasmid's Addgene catalogue record and pLannotate feature annotations shown in this document.]
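Description:
pAAV GFAP jGCaMP7b is an adeno-associated virus transfer plasmid built on the Stratagene pAAV backbone for astrocyte-targeted expression of a genetically encoded calcium indicator. It is propagated in E. coli through a high-copy ColE1/pUC-type origin with ampicillin selection (β-lactamase under its own promoter), and it also carries an f1 phage origin. The catalogue lists a total size of about 7.7 kb, slightly smaller than the 7,841 nt sequenced record from which the feature table was generated.

The expression cassette sits between AAV2 inverted terminal repeats, which direct replication and packaging of the intervening DNA into AAV particles. The downstream ITR is annotated intact, whereas the upstream one is detected only as short fragments, which may reflect how difficult these repeats are to sequence and annotate. Expression is driven by a GFAP promoter, which restricts expression largely to astrocytes. The annotation tool does not label this promoter, but it presumably occupies the roughly 2 kb region upstream of the coding sequence, where only short, probably spurious matches to human protein fragments are called. An HIV-1 cPPT/CTS element is also annotated near the 5′ end.

The insert, cloned between EcoRI and HindIII, is jGCaMP7b, a bright, highly sensitive GCaMP-family sensor combining GFP, calmodulin and a calmodulin-binding peptide, with N-terminal 6×His, T7 and Xpress tags. The software labels it GCaMP6f, a closely related variant. A WPRE follows to enhance transcript stability and expression, and the human growth hormone polyadenylation signal terminates the transcript. The construct is intended for producing AAV to image calcium signals in astrocytes.
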