Addgene plasmid #171118: pAAV GFAP jGCaMP7b
Purpose: Astrocyte AAV-mediated expression of bright ultrasensitive protein calcium sensor under the GFAP promoter
Depositing lab: Thomas Oertner. Depositing organization: Universitaetsklinikum Hamburg-Eppendorf. Publication: Using Genetically Encoded Calcium Indicators to Study Astrocyte Physiology: A Field Guide. Lohr C, Beiersdorfer A, Fischer T, Hirnet D, Rotermund N, Sauer J, Schulz K, Gee CE. Front Cell Neurosci. 2021 Jun 11;15:690147. doi: 10.3389/fncel.2021.690147. eCollection 2021. PubMed 34177468.
Backbone
  Vector backbone: pAAV
  Backbone manufacturer: Stratagene
  Backbone size w/o insert (bp): 6296
  Total vector size (bp): 7684
  Vector type: Mammalian Expression, AAV
Growth in bacteria
  Bacterial resistance: Ampicillin, 100 μg/mL
  Growth temperature: 37°C
  Growth strain: NEB Stable
  Copy number: High Copy
Gene/Insert
  Gene/Insert name: jGCaMP7b (alt names: GCaMP3-T302P R303P A317L M374Y D380Y T381R S383T R392G GCaMP3 variant 1561; Janelia GCaMP7b)
  Species: R. norvegicus (rat), G. gallus (chicken), Synthetic; A.victoria (Jelly fish)
  Insert size (bp): 1388
  Promoter: GFAP
  Tag / fusion protein: 6 His Tag (N terminal on insert); T7 Tag (N terminal on insert); Xpress Tag (N terminal on insert)
  Cloning method: Restriction Enzyme; 5′ cloning site EcoRI (not destroyed); 3′ cloning site HindIII (not destroyed)
  Sequencing primers: 5′ GFAP for: 5´-gccagtctagcccactccttc; 3′ WPRE rev: 5´-agctgacaggtggtggcaat
Resource information
  A portion of this plasmid was derived from a plasmid made by: jGCaMP7b is from Douglas Kim, GENIE Project Addgene #104489 The promoter is from Teresa Alonso
Terms and licenses: Academic/Nonprofit Terms; Industry Terms: Not Available to Industry
How to cite: pAAV GFAP jGCaMP7b was a gift from Thomas Oertner (Addgene plasmid # 171118 ; http://n2t.net/addgene:171118 ; RRID:Addgene_171118)
